>Addgene plasmid | pLNHA-C1-HseIF4G_O | analyzer sequence | sequence record 289534
TAGTTATTAATAGTAATCAATTACGGGGTCATTAGTTCATAGCCCATATATGGAGTTCCGCGTTACATAA
CTTACGGTAAATGGCCCGCCTGGCTGACCGCCCAACGACCCCCGCCCATTGACGTCAATAATGACGTATG
TTCCCATAGTAACGCCAATAGGGACTTTCCATTGACGTCAATGGGTGGAGTATTTACGGTAAACTGCCCA
CTTGGCAGTACATCAAGTGTATCATATGCCAAGTACGCCCCCTATTGACGTCAATGACGGTAAATGGCCC
GCCTGGCATTATGCCCAGTACATGACCTTATGGGACTTTCCTACTTGGCAGTACATCTACGTATTAGTCA
TCGCTATTACCATGGTGATGCGGTTTTGGCAGTACATCAATGGGCGTGGATAGCGGTTTGACTCACGGGG
ATTTCCAAGTCTCCACCCCATTGACGTCAATGGGAGTTTGTTTTGGCACCAAAATCAACGGGACTTTCCA
AAATGTCGTAACAACTCCGCCCCATTGACGCAAATGGGCGGTAGGCGTGTACGGTGGGAGGTCTATATAA
GCAGAGCTCTCTGGCTAACTAGAGAACCCACTGCTTACTGGCTTATCGAAATTAATACGACTCACTATAG
GGAGACCCAAGCTCTAGCGCTACCGGTCGCCACCATGGACGCACAAACACGACGACGTGAGCGTCGCGCT
GAGAAACAAGCTCAATGGAAAGCTGCAAACGGTGGATCTCCTCCACATATGGCTTACCCATACGATGTTC
CAGATTACGCTCCTCCATCTCGAGCTATGAACAAAGCTCCACAGTCCACAGGCCCCCCACCCGCCCCATC
CCCCGGACTCCCACAGCCAGCGTTTCCCCCGGGGCAGACAGCGCCGGTGGTGTTCAGTACGCCACAAGCG
ACACAAATGAACACGCCTTCTCAGCCCCGCCAGGGAGGATTCAGGTCTCTGCAGCACTTCTACCCTAGCC
GGGCCCAGCCCCCGAGCAGTGCAGCCTCCCGAGTGCAGAGTGCAGCCCCTGCCCGCCCTGGCCCAGCTGC
CCATGTCTACCCTGCTGGATCCCAAGTAATGATGATCCCTTCCCAGATCTCCTACCCAGCCTCCCAGGGG
GCCTACTACATCCCTGGACAGGGGCGTTCCACATACGTTGTCCCGACACAGCAGTACCCTGTGCAGCCAG
GAGCCCCAGGCTTCTATCCAGGTGCAAGCCCTACAGAATTTGGGACCTACGCTGGCGCCTACTATCCAGC
CCAAGGGGTGCAGCAGTTTCCCACTGGCGTGGCCCCCGCCCCAGTTTTGATGAACCAGCCACCCCAGATT
GCTCCCAAGAGGGAGCGTAAGACGATCCGAATTCGAGATCCAAACCAAGGAGGAAAGGATATCACAGAGG
AGATCATGTCTGGGGCCCGCACTGCCTCCACACCCACCCCTCCCCAGACGGGAGGCGGTCTGGAGCCTCA
AGCTAATGGGGAGACGCCCCAGGTTGCTGTCATTGTCCGGCCAGATGACCGGTCACAGGGAGCAATCATT
GCTGACCGGCCAGGGCTGCCTGGCCCAGAGCATAGCCCTTCAGAATCCCAGCCTTCGTCGCCTTCTCCGA
CCCCATCACCATCCCCAGTCTTGGAACCGGGGTCTGAGCCTAATCTCGCAGTCCTCTCTATTCCTGGGGA
CACTATGACAACTATACAAATGTCTGTAGAAGAATCAACCCCCATCTCCCGTGAAACTGGGGAGCCATAT
CGCCTCTCTCCAGAACCCACTCCTCTCGCCGAACCCATACTGGAAGTAGAAGTGACACTTAGCAAACCGG
TTCCAGAATCTGAGTTTTCTTCCAGTCCTCTCCAGGCTCCCACCCCTTTGGCATCTCACACAGTGGAAAT
TCATGAGCCTAATGGCATGGTCCCATCTGAAGATCTGGAACCAGAGGTGGAGTCAAGCCCAGAGCTTGCT
CCTCCCCCAGCTTGCCCCTCCGAATCCCCTGTGCCCATTGCTCCAACTGCCCAACCTGAGGAACTGCTCA
ACGGAGCCCCCTCGCCACCAGCTGTGGACTTAAGCCCAGTCAGTGAGCCAGAGGAGCAGGCCAAGGAGGT
GACAGCATCAGTGGCGCCCCCCACCATCCCCTCTGCTACTCCAGCTACGGCTCCTTCAGCTACTTCCCCA
GCTCAGGAGGAGGAAATGGAAGAAGAAGAAGAAGAGGAAGAAGGAGAAGCAGGAGAAGCAGGAGAAGCTG
AGAGTGAGAAAGGAGGAGAGGAACTGCTCCCCCCAGAGAGTACCCCTATTCCAGCCAACTTGTCTCAGAA
TTTGGAGGCAGCAGCAGCCACTCAAGTGGCAGTATCTGTGCCAAAGAGGAGACGGAAAATTAAGGAGCTA
AATAAGAAGGAGGCTGTTGGAGACCTTCTGGATGCCTTCAAGGAGGCGAACCCGGCAGTACCAGAGGTGG
AAAATCAGCCTCCTGCAGGCAGCAATCCAGGCCCAGAGTCTGAGGGCAGTGGTGTGCCCCCACGTCCTGA
GGAAGCAGATGAGACCTGGGACTCAAAGGAAGACAAAATTCACAATGCTGAGAACATCCAGCCCGGGGAA
CAGAAGTATGAATATAAGTCAGATCAGTGGAAGCCTCTAAACCTAGAGGAGAAAAAACGTTACGACCGTG
AGTTCCTGCTTGGTTTTCAGTTCATCTTTGCCAGTATGCAGAAGCCAGAGGGATTGCCACATATCAGTGA
CGTGGTGCTGGACAAGGCCAATAAAACACCACTGCGGCCACTGGATCCCACTAGACTACAAGGCATAAAT
TGTGGCCCAGACTTCACTCCATCCTTTGCCAACCTTGGCCGGACAACCCTTAGCACCCGTGGGCCCCCAA
GGGGTGGGCCAGGTGGGGAGCTGCCCCGTGGGCCGGCTGGCCTGGGACCCCGGCGCTCTCAGCAGGGACC
CCGAAAAGAACCACGCAAGATCATTGCCACAGTGTTAATGACCGAAGATATAAAACTGAACAAAGCAGAG
AAAGCCTGGAAACCCAGCAGCAAGCGGACGGCGGCTGATAAGGATCGAGGGGAAGAAGATGCTGATGGCA
GCAAAACCCAGGACCTATTCCGCAGGGTGCGCTCCATCCTGAATAAACTGACACCCCAGATGTTCCAGCA
GCTGATGAAGCAAGTGACGCAGCTGGCCATCGACACCGAGGAACGCCTCAAAGGGGTCATTGACCTCATT
TTTGAGAAGGCCATTTCAGAGCCCAACTTCTCTGTGGCCTATGCCAACATGTGCCGCTGCCTCATGGCGC
TGAAAGTGCCCACTACGGAAAAGCCAACAGTGACTGTGAACTTCCGAAAGCTGTTGTTGAATCGATGTCA
GAAGGAGTTTGAGAAAGACAAAGATGATGATGAGGTTTTTGAGAAGAAGCAAAAAGAGATGGATGAAGCT
GCTACGGCAGAGGAACGAGGACGCCTGAAGGAAGAGCTGGAAGAGGCTCGGGACATAGCCCGGCGGCGCT
CTTTAGGGAATATCAAGTTTATTGGAGAGTTGTTCAAACTGAAGATGTTAACAGAGGCAATAATGCATGA
CTGTGTGGTCAAACTGCTTAAGAACCATGATGAAGAGTCCCTTGAGTGCCTTTGTCGTCTGCTCACCACC
ATTGGCAAAGACCTGGACTTTGAAAAAGCCAAGCCCCGAATGGATCAGTATTTCAACCAGATGGAAAAAA
TCATTAAAGAAAAGAAGACGTCATCCCGCATCCGCTTTATGCTGCAGGACGTGCTGGATCTGCGAGGGAG
CAATTGGGTGCCACGCCGAGGGGATCAGGGTCCCAAGACCATTGACCAGATCCATAAGGAGGCTGAGATG
GAAGAACATCGAGAGCACATCAAAGTGCAGCAGCTCATGGCCAAGGGCAGTGACAAGCGTCGGGGCGGTC
CTCCAGGCCCTCCCATCAGCCGTGGACTTCCCCTTGTGGATGATGGTGGCTGGAACACAGTTCCCATCAG
CAAAGGTAGCCGCCCCATTGACACCTCACGACTCACCAAGATCACCAAGCCTGGCTCCATCGATTCTAAC
AACCAGCTCTTTGCACCTGGAGGGCGACTGAGCTGGGGCAAGGGCAGCAGCGGAGGCTCAGGAGCCAAGC
CCTCAGACGCAGCATCAGAAGCTGCTCGCCCAGCTACTAGTACTTTGAATCGCTTCTCAGCCCTTCAACA
AGCGGTACCCACAGAAAGCACAGATAATAGACGTGTGGTGCAGAGGAGTAGCTTGAGCCGAGAACGAGGC
GAGAAAGCTGGAGACCGAGGAGACCGCCTAGAGCGGAGTGAACGGGGAGGGGACCGTGGGGACCGGCTTG
ATCGTGCGCGGACACCTGCTACCAAGCGGAGCTTCAGCAAGGAAGTGGAGGAGCGGAGTAGAGAACGGCC
CTCCCAGCCTGAGGGGCTGCGCAAGGCAGCTAGCCTCACGGAGGATCGGGACCGTGGGCGGGATGCCGTG
AAGCGAGAAGCTGCCCTACCCCCAGTGAGCCCCCTGAAGGCGGCTCTCTCTGAGGAGGAGTTAGAGAAGA
AATCCAAGGCTATCATTGAGGAATATCTCCATCTCAATGACATGAAAGAGGCAGTCCAGTGCGTGCAGGA
GCTGGCCTCACCCTCCTTGCTCTTCATCTTTGTACGGCATGGTGTCGAGTCTACGCTGGAGCGCAGTGCC
ATTGCTCGTGAGCATATGGGGCAGCTGCTGCACCAGCTGCTCTGTGCTGGGCATCTGTCTACTGCTCAGT
ACTACCAAGGGTTGTATGAAATCTTGGAATTGGCTGAGGACATGGAAATTGACATCCCCCACGTGTGGCT
CTACCTAGCGGAACTGGTAACACCCATTCTGCAGGAAGGTGGGGTGCCCATGGGGGAGCTGTTCAGGGAG
ATTACAAAGCCTCTGAGACCGTTGGGCAAAGCTGCTTCCCTGTTGCTGGAGATCCTGGGCCTCCTGTGCA
AAAGCATGGGTCCTAAAAAGGTGGGGACGCTGTGGCGAGAAGCCGGGCTTAGCTGGAAGGAATTTCTACC
TGAAGGCCAGGACATTGGTGCATTCGTCGCTGAACAGAAGGTGGAGTATACCCTGGGAGAGGAGTCGGAA
GCCCCTGGCCAGAGGGCACTCCCCTCCGAGGAGCTGAACAGGCAGCTGGAGAAGCTGCTGAAGGAGGGCA
GCAGTAACCAGCGGGTGTTCGACTGGATAGAGGCCAACCTGAGTGAGCAGCAGATAGTATCCAACACGTT
AGTTCGAGCCCTCATGACGGCTGTCTGCTATTCTGCAATTATTTTTGAGACTCCCCTCCGAGTGGACGTT
GCAGTGCTGAAAGCGCGAGCGAAGCTGCTGCAGAAATACCTGTGTGACGAGCAGAAGGAGCTACAGGCGC
TCTACGCCCTCCAGGCCCTTGTAGTGACCTTAGAACAGCCTCCCAACCTGCTGCGGATGTTCTTTGACGC
ACTGTATGACGAGGACGTGGTGAAGGAGGATGCCTTCTACAGTTGGGAGAGTAGCAAGGACCCCGCTGAG
CAGCAGGGCAAGGGTGTGGCCCTTAAATCTGTCACAGCCTTCTTCAAGTGGCTCCGTGAAGCAGAGGAGG
AGTCTGACCACAACTGAAAGCTTCGAATTCTGCAGTCGACGGTACCGCGGGCCCGGGATCCACCGGATCT
AGATAACTGATCATAATCAGCCATACCACATTTGTAGAGGTTTTACTTGCTTTAAAAAACCTCCCACACC
TCCCCCTGAACCTGAAACATAAAATGAATGCAATTGTTGTTGTTAACTTGTTTATTGCAGCTTATAATGG
TTACAAATAAAGCAATAGCATCACAAATTTCACAAATAAAGCATTTTTTTCACTGCATTCTAGTTGTGGT
TTGTCCAAACTCATCAATGTATCTTAACGCGTAAATTGTAAGCGTTAATATTTTGTTAAAATTCGCGTTA
AATTTTTGTTAAATCAGCTCATTTTTTAACCAATAGGCCGAAATCGGCAAAATCCCTTATAAATCAAAAG
AATAGACCGAGATAGGGT
[37 nt withheld, positions 6039-6075]
AAAGAACGTGGACTCCAACGTCAAAGG
[49 nt withheld, positions 6103-6151]
T
[91 nt withheld, positions 6153-6243]
G
[124 nt withheld, positions 6245-6368]
CAGGTGGCACTTTTCGGGGAAATGTGCGCGGAACCCCTATTTGTTTATTTTTCTAAATACATTCAAATAT
GTATCCGCTCATGAGACAATAACCCTGATAAATGCTTCAATAATATTGAAAAAGGAAGAGTCCTGAGGCG
GAAAGAACCAGCTGTGGAATGTGTGTCAGTTAGGGTGTGGAAAGTCCCCAGGCTCCCCAGCAGGCAGAAG
TATGCAAAGCATGCATCTCAATTAGTCAGCAACCAGGTGTGGAAAGTCCCCAGGCTCCCCAGCAGGCAGA
AGTATGCAAAGCATGCATCTCAATTAGTCAGCAACCATAGTCCCGCCCCTAACTCCGCCCATCCCGCCCC
TAACTCCGCCCAGTTCCGCCCATTCTCCGCCCCATGGCTGACTAATTTTTTTTATTTATGCAGAGGCCGA
GGCCGCCTCGGCCTCTGAGCTATTCCAGAAGTAGTGAGGAGGCTTTTTTGGAGGCCTAGGCTTTTGCAAA
GATCGATCAAGAGACAGGATGAGGATCGTTTCGCATGATTGAACAAGATGGATTGCACGCAGGTTCTCCG
GCCGCTTGGGTGGAGAGGCTATTCGGCTATGACTGGGCACAACAGACAATCGGCTGCTCTGATGCCGCCG
TGTTCCGGCTGTCAGCGCAGGGGCGCCCGGTTCTTTTTGTCAAGACCGACCTGTCCGGTGCCCTGAATGA
ACTGCAAGACGAGGCAGCGCGGCTATCGTGGCTGGCCACGACGGGCGTTCCTTGCGCAGCTGTGCTCGAC
GTTGTCACTGAAGCGGGAAGGGACTGGCTGCTATTGGGCGAAGTGCCGGGGCAGGATCTCCTGTCATCTC
ACCTTGCTCCTGCCGAGAAAGTATCCATCATGGCTGATGCAATGCGGCGGCTGCATACGCTTGATCCGGC
TACCTGCCCATTCGACCACCAAGCGAAACATCGCATCGAGCGAGCACGTACTCGGATGGAAGCCGGTCTT
GTCGATCAGGATGATCTGGACGAAGAGCATCAGGGGCTCGCGCCAGCCGAACTGTTCGCCAGGCTCAAGG
CGAGCATGCCCGACGGCGAGGATCTCGTCGTGACCCATGGCGATGCCTGCTTGCCGAATATCATGGTGGA
AAATGGCCGCTTTTCTGGATTCATCGACTGTGGCCGGCTGGGTGTGGCGGACCGCTATCAGGACATAGCG
TTGGCTACCCGTGATATTGCTGAAGAGCTTGGCGGCGAATGGGCTGACCGCTTCCTCGTGCTTTACGGTA
TCGCCGCTCCCGATTCGCAGCGCATCGCCTTCTATCGCCTTCTTGACGAGTTCTTCTGAGCGGGACTCTG
GGGTTCGAAATGACCGACCAAGCGACGCCCAACCTGCCATCACGAGATTTCGATTCCACCGCCGCCTTCT
ATGAAAGGTTGGGCTTCGGAATCGTTTTCCGGGACGCCGGCTGGATGATCCTCCAGCGCGGGGATCTCAT
GCTGGAGTTCTTCGCCCACCCTAGGGGGAGGCTAACTGAAACACGGAAGGAGACAATACCGGAAGGAACC
CGCGCTATGACGGCAATAAAAAGACAGAATAAAACGCACGGTGTTGGGTCGTTTGTTCATAAACGCGGGG
TTCGGTCCCAGGGCTGGCACTCTGTCGATACCCCACCGAGACCCCATTGGGGCCAATACGCCCGCGTTTC
TTCCTTTTCCCCACCCCACCCCCCAAGTTCGGGTGAAGGCCCAGGGCTCGCAGCCAACGTCGGGGCGGCA
GGCCCTGCCATAGCCTCAGGTTACTCATATATACTTTAGATTGATTTAAAACTTCATTTTTAATTTAAAA
GGATCTAGGTGAAGATCCTTTTTGATAATCTCATGACCAAAATCCCTTAACGTGAGTTTTCGTTCCACTG
AGCGTCAGACCCCGTAGAAAAGATCAAAGGATCTTCTTGAGATCCTTTTTTTCTGCGCGTAATCTGCTGC
TTGCAAACAAAAAAACCACCGCTACCAGCGGTGGTTTGTTTGCCGGATCAAGAGCTACCAACTCTTTTTC
CGAAGGTAACTGGCTTCAGCAGAGCGCAGATACCAAATACTGTCCTTCTAGTGTAGCCGTAGTTAGGCCA
CCACTTCAAGAACTCTGTAGCACCGCCTACATACCTCGCTCTGCTAATCCTGTTACCAGTGGCTGCTGCC
AGTGGCGATAAGTCGTGTCTTACCGGGTTGGACTCAAGACGATAGTTACCGGATAAGGCGCAGCGGTCGG
GCTGAACGGGGGGTTCGTGCACACAGCCCAGCTTGGAGCGAACGACCTACACCGAACTGAGATACCTACA
GCGTGAGCTATGAGAAAGCGCCACGCTTCCCGAAGGGAGAAAGGCGGACAGGTATCCGGTAAGCGGCAGG
GTCGGAACAGGAGAGCGCACGAGGGAGCTTCCAGGGGGAAACGCCTGGTATCTTTATAGTCCTGTCGGGT
TTCGCCACCTCTGACTTGAGCGTCGATTTTTGTGATGCTCGTCAGGGGGGCGGAGCCTATGGAAAAACGC
CAGCAACGCGGCCTTTTTACGGTTCCTGGCCTTTTGCTGGCCTTTTGCTCACATGTTCTTTCCTGCGTTA
TCCCCTGATTCTGTGGATAACCGTATTACCGCCATGCAT
Features (pLannotate 1.2.2; 18 found; start..end, strand, type, name):
     61..364     +  enhancer       CMV enhancer: human cytomegalovirus immediate early enhancer
    365..568     +  promoter       CMV promoter: human cytomegalovirus (CMV) immediate early promoter
    564..597     +  LTR            5' LTR (truncated) (fragment): truncated 5' long terminal repeat (LTR) from HIV-1
    613..631     +  promoter       T7 promoter: promoter for bacteriophage T7 RNA polymerase
    665..730     +  CDS            N (fragment): REGN_LAMBD - Experimental evidence at protein level: Swiss-Prot protein existence level 1. Plays a role as a transcriptional antitermination factor that allows the virus to initiate its lytic phase. Activates expression of the delayed viral early genes by modifying host RNA polymerase (RNAP) into a form that is resistant to termination signals. This antitermination function requires the host NusA protein which serves to stabilize the interaction between antitermination protein N and host RNA polymerase. From Escherichia phage lambda (Bacteriophage lambda).
    755..781     +  CDS            3xHA (fragment): three tandem HA epitope tags
    797..5614    +  CDS            EIF4G1: IF4G1_HUMAN - Also known as EIF4F, EIF4G, EIF4GI. Experimental evidence at protein level: Swiss-Prot protein existence level 1. Component of the protein complex eIF4F, which is involved in the recognition of the mRNA cap, ATP-dependent unwinding of 5'-terminal secondary structure and recruitment of mRNA to the ribosome. As a member of the eIF4F complex, required for endoplasmic reticulum stress- induced ATF4 mRNA translation (PubMed:29062139). From Homo sapiens (Human).
   5618..5661    +  misc_feature   MCS (fragment): multiple cloning site
   5678..5762    +  CDS            large T antigen (fragment): large T antigen from SV40 (simian virus 40)
   5785..5906    +  polyA_signal   SV40 poly(A) signal: SV40 polyadenylation signal
   5940..6368    -  rep_origin     f1 ori (sequence partly withheld): f1 bacteriophage origin of replication; arrow indicates direction of (+) strand synthesis
   6395..6499    +  promoter       AmpR promoter: bla
   6501..6858    +  promoter       SV40 promoter: SV40 enhancer and early promoter
   6893..7687    +  CDS            NeoR/KanR: aminoglycoside phosphotransferase from Tn5; aph(3')-II (or nptII); confers resistance to neomycin, kanamycin, and G418 (Geneticin®)
   7708..7860    +  CDS            ble (fragment): BLE_KLEPN - Experimental evidence at protein level: Swiss-Prot protein existence level 1. Binding protein with a strong affinity to the bleomycin family of antibiotics. Binds to CL990; an antimitotic-antibiotic compound. From Klebsiella pneumoniae.
   7919..7966    +  polyA_signal   HSV TK poly(A) signal: herpes simplex virus thymidine kinase polyadenylation signal (Cole and Stacy, 1985)
   8057..8073    -  polyA_signal   bGH poly(A) signal (fragment): bovine growth hormone polyadenylation signal
   8295..8883    +  rep_origin     ori: high-copy-number ColE1/pMB1/pBR322/pUC origin of replication
